>Addgene plasmid #122676 | pcDNA3.1-mPCSK7 | addgene full sequence | sequence record 244740 | Addgene NGS Result
GACGGATCGGGAGATCTCCCGATCCCCTATGGTGCACTCTCAGTACAATCTGCTCTGATGCCGCATAGTT
AAGCCAGTATCTGCTCCCTGCTTGTGTGTTGGAGGTCGCTGAGTAGTGCGCGAGCAAAATTTAAGCTACA
ACAAGGCAAGGCTTGACCGACAATTGCATGAAGAATCTGCTTAGGGTTAGGCGTTTTGCGCTGCTTCGCG
ATGTACGGGCCAGATATACGCGTTGACATTGATTATTGACTAGTTATTAATAGTAATCAATTACGGGGTC
ATTAGTTCATAGCCCATATATGGAGTTCCGCGTTACATAACTTACGGTAAATGGCCCGCCTGGCTGACCG
CCCAACGACCCCCGCCCATTGACGTCAATAATGACGTATGTTCCCATAGTAACGCCAATAGGGACTTTCC
ATTGACGTCAATGGGTGGAGTATTTACGGTAAACTGCCCACTTGGCAGTACATCAAGTGTATCATATGCC
AAGTACGCCCCCTATTGACGTCAATGACGGTAAATGGCCCGCCTGGCATTATGCCCAGTACATGACCTTA
TGGGACTTTCCTACTTGGCAGTACATCTACGTATTAGTCATCGCTATTACCATGGTGATGCGGTTTTGGC
AGTACATCAATGGGCGTGGATAGCGGTTTGACTCACGGGGATTTCCAAGTCTCCACCCCATTGACGTCAA
TGGGAGTTTGTTTTGGCACCAAAATCAACGGGACTTTCCAAAATGTCGTAACAACTCCGCCCCATTGACG
CAAATGGGCGGTAGGCGTGTACGGTGGGAGGTCTATATAAGCAGAGCTCTCTGGCTAACTAGAGAACCCA
CTGCTTACTGGCTTATCGAAATTAATACGACTCACTATAGGGAGACCCAAGCTGGCTAGTTAAGCTTGGT
ACCGAGCTCGGATCCACTAGTCCAGTGTGGTGGAATTGCCCTTAGGGCAATTCTGCAGATATCTCACAAG
ATGAGTGTGGTATGGTTACCCAGGCCAGGACCTAAACTTCACAGAGAGCCCAGCCTGCTGTTCTGATGCC
GAAAGGGAGGCAGAAAGTCCCACACTTGGATGCCCACCTGGGCCTGCCCATCTGCCTCTGGCTGGAATTA
GCCATCTTCTTTCTGGTTCCCCAGGTCATGGGCCTATCAGAGGCAGGTGGGCTTGACATCTTGGGCACAG
GGGGGCTGAGCTGGGCCGTACATCTGGACAGCCTAGAAGGTGAGAGGAAGGAAGAGAGTCTGACGCAACA
GGCCGATGCTGTGGCCCAGGCAGCAGGGCTTGTGAATGCTGGGCGCATTGGAGAACTCCAGGGGCACTAC
CTCTTTGTCCAGCCTACTGGGCATAGGCAAGCCATGGAGGTGGAGGCCATGCGGCAACAGGCAGAGGCTG
TGTTAGCCAGGCATGAAGCTGTGCGCTGGCACTCGGAGCAAACGCTGCTGAAGAGGGCCAAGCGCAGTAT
CCACTTCAATGATCCCAAGTACCCTCAACAGTGGCACCTGAATAATCGGCGGAGCCCAGGAAGAGACATC
AATGTGACAGGTGTGTGGGAGCGAAATGTAACTGGGCGTGGGGTGACAGTGGTGGTGGTGGATGACGGAG
TGGAACACACCGTCCAGGACATCGCACCCAACTACAGTCCAGAGGGAAGTTATGACCTCAACTCTAATGA
CCCAGATCCCATGCCCCACCCTGATGAGGAGAATGGTAACCACCATGGGACCCGGTGTGCAGGAGAAATT
GCAGCTGTGCCCAACAACAGCTTCTGTGCAGTGGGTGTGGCCTACGGGAGCCGAATAGCAGGTATCCGGG
TGCTGGATGGACCACTTACTGACAGTATGGAGGCTGTGGCGTTCAACAAGCACTATCAGATCAATGACAT
CTACAGCTGCAGCTGGGGCCCAGATGATGATGGGAAGACAGTGGATGGTCCTCATCAGCTCGGAAAGGCT
GCCTTACAACATGGAGTGATGGCTGGTCGCCAAGGCTTTGGAAGTATCTTTGTGGTTGCCAGTGGTAATG
GGGGCCAGCACAATGACAACTGCAACTATGATGGCTATGCCAACTCCATCTACACTGTCACCATAGGAGC
TGTGGATGAGGAGGGACGGATGCCTTTTTATGCAGAGGAGTGTGCCTCCATGCTGGCAGTCACCTTCAGT
GGTGGAGACAAGATGCTGCGGAGCATTGTGACCACTGACTGGGACCTTCAGAAGGGCACTGGCTGCACTG
AAGGCCACACAGGAACCTCAGCTGCAGCTCCTCTGGCAGCTGGAATGATAGCCCTCATGCTGCAGGTGCG
GCCCTGCCTCACATGGCGGGATGTACAGCACATAATTGTCTTCACAGCCATCCAGTATGAAGATCATCAT
GCAGACTGGCTCACCAATGAGGCTGGCTTCAGCCACAGCCATCAGCATGGTTTCGGCCTGCTCAACGCTT
GGAGACTTGTCAATGCAGCCAAGATCTGGACATCTGTCCCTTACTTAGCCTCCTATGTCAGCCCCATGCT
GAAAGAAAATAAGGCTGTTCCGAGGTCCCCCCACTCTCTGGAGGTGCTATGGAATGTCAGCAGGACGGAC
CTGGAGATGTCGGGGCTGAAGACCTTGGAACATGTGGCAGTGACAGTCTCCATCACTCACCCACGACGTG
GCAGCTTAGAACTGAAACTGTTTTGTCCCAGTGGCATGATGTCTTTGATCGGCGCGCCCCGCAGCATGGA
CTCGGATCCTAATGGCTTCAATGCTTGGACCTTTTCCACTGTGCGGTGCTGGGGGGAAAGAGCAAGAGGC
GTCTACAGACTGGTTATCAGGGATGTAGGAGATGAGCCGCTCCAGATGGGCATCCTCCAGCAGTGGCAGC
TGACCCTGTATGGCTCCATGTGGAGTCCAGTAGACATCAAGGACAGACAAAGTCTCTTAGAAAGTGCTAT
GAGTGGAAAATACCTGCATGATGGCTTCACCCTGCCTTGCCCACCTGGGCTGAAAATCCCTGAGGAGGAT
GGCTACACCATTACCCCTAACACACTCAAGACCCTTGTGCTGGTAGGCTGCTTCAGTGTCTTCTGGACTA
TTTACTACATGCTAGAAGTGTGCCTGAGCCAGAGGAACAAGGCTTCCACCCATGGCTGCAGGAAGGGATG
CTGCCCCTGGGCCCCACGAAGGCAAAACTCCAAGGATGCAGGGACAGCACTAGAATCAATGCCACTGTGC
AGCAGCAAGGACCTGGATGGAGTGGATTCAGAGCATGGGGACTGCACAACTGCATCTAGCTTCCTGGCCC
CAGAGCTGGATTGTCCTCCACACCAACCCCCAGACCTGCTGCAGGGGAAGAGCGGGCAGATTTGCTGACC
CCAGAGCCCAGCTTCCCCCATGTACAACAGGCACTTCCTAAACTCTCGAGTCTAGAGGGCCCGCGGTTCG
AAGGTAAGCCTATCCCTAACCCTCTCCTCGGTCTCGATTCTACGCGTACCGGTCATCATCACCATCACCA
TTGAGTTTAAACCCGCTGATCAGCCTCGACTGTGCCTTCTAGTTGCCAGCCATCTGTTGTTTGCCCCTCC
CCCGTGCCTTCCTTGACCCTGGAAGGTGCCACTCCCACTGTCCTTTCCTAATAAAATGAGGAAATTGCAT
CGCATTGTCTGAGTAGGTGTCATTCTATTCTGGGGGGTGGGGTGGGGCAGGACAGCAAGGGGGAGGATTG
GGAAGACAATAGCAGGCATGCTGGGGATGCGGTGGGCTCTATGGCTTCTGAGGCGGAAAGAACCAGCTGG
GGCTCTAGGGGGTATCCCC
[124 nt withheld, positions 3800-3923]
C
[91 nt withheld, positions 3925-4015]
A
[49 nt withheld, positions 4017-4065]
CCTTTGACGTTGGAGTCCACGTTCTTT
[37 nt withheld, positions 4093-4129]
ACCCTATCTCGGTCTATTCTTTTGATTTATAAGGGATTTTGCCGATTTCGGCCTATTGGTTAAAAAATGA
GCTGATTTAACAAAAATTTAACGCGAATTAATTCTGTGGAATGTGTGTCAGTTAGGGTGTGGAAAGTCCC
CAGGCTCCCCAGCAGGCAGAAGTATGCAAAGCATGCATCTCAATTAGTCAGCAACCAGGTGTGGAAAGTC
CCCAGGCTCCCCAGCAGGCAGAAGTATGCAAAGCATGCATCTCAATTAGTCAGCAACCATAGTCCCGCCC
CTAACTCCGCCCATCCCGCCCCTAACTCCGCCCAGTTCCGCCCATTCTCCGCCCCATGGCTGACTAATTT
TTTTTATTTATGCAGAGGCCGAGGCCGCCTCTGCCTCTGAGCTATTCCAGAAGTAGTGAGGAGGCTTTTT
TGGAGGCCTAGGCTTTTGCAAAAAGCTCCCGGGAGCTTGTATATCCATTTTCGGATCTGATCAAGAGACA
GGATGAGGATCGTTTCGCATGATTGAACAAGATGGATTGCACGCAGGTTCTCCGGCCGCTTGGGTGGAGA
GGCTATTCGGCTATGACTGGGCACAACAGACAATCGGCTGCTCTGATGCCGCCGTGTTCCGGCTGTCAGC
GCAGGGGCGCCCGGTTCTTTTTGTCAAGACCGACCTGTCCGGTGCCCTGAATGAACTGCAGGACGAGGCA
GCGCGGCTATCGTGGCTGGCCACGACGGGCGTTCCTTGCGCAGCTGTGCTCGACGTTGTCACTGAAGCGG
GAAGGGACTGGCTGCTATTGGGCGAAGTGCCGGGGCAGGATCTCCTGTCATCTCACCTTGCTCCTGCCGA
GAAAGTATCCATCATGGCTGATGCAATGCGGCGGCTGCATACGCTTGATCCGGCTACCTGCCCATTCGAC
CACCAAGCGAAACATCGCATCGAGCGAGCACGTACTCGGATGGAAGCCGGTCTTGTCGATCAGGATGATC
TGGACGAAGAGCATCAGGGGCTCGCGCCAGCCGAACTGTTCGCCAGGCTCAAGGCGCGCATGCCCGACGG
CGAGGATCTCGTCGTGACCCATGGCGATGCCTGCTTGCCGAATATCATGGTGGAAAATGGCCGCTTTTCT
GGATTCATCGACTGTGGCCGGCTGGGTGTGGCGGACCGCTATCAGGACATAGCGTTGGCTACCCGTGATA
TTGCTGAAGAGCTTGGCGGCGAATGGGCTGACCGCTTCCTCGTGCTTTACGGTATCGCCGCTCCCGATTC
GCAGCGCATCGCCTTCTATCGCCTTCTTGACGAGTTCTTCTGAGCGGGACTCTGGGGTTCGCGAAATGAC
CGACCAAGCGACGCCCAACCTGCCATCACGAGATTTCGATTCCACCGCCGCCTTCTATGAAAGGTTGGGC
TTCGGAATCGTTTTCCGGGACGCCGGCTGGATGATCCTCCAGCGCGGGGATCTCATGCTGGAGTTCTTCG
CCCACCCCAACTTGTTTATTGCAGCTTATAATGGTTACAAATAAAGCAATAGCATCACAAATTTCACAAA
TAAAGCATTTTTTTCACTGCATTCTAGTTGTGGTTTGTCCAAACTCATCAATGTATCTTATCATGTCTGT
ATACCGTCGACCTCTAGCTAGAGCTTGGCGTAATCATGGTCATAGCTGTTTCCTGTGTGAAATTGTTATC
CGCTCACAATTCCACACAACATACGAGCCGGAAGCATAAAGTGTAAAGCCTGGGGTGCCTAATGAGTGAG
CTAACTCACATTAATTGCGTTGCGCTCACTGCCCGCTTTCCAGTCGGGAAACCTGTCGTGCCAGCTGCAT
TAATGAATCGGCCAACGCGCGGGGAGAGGCGGTTTGCGTATTGGGCGCTCTTCCGCTTCCTCGCTCACTG
ACTCGCTGCGCTCGGTCGTTCGGCTGCGGCGAGCGGTATCAGCTCACTCAAAGGCGGTAATACGGTTATC
CACAGAATCAGGGGATAACGCAGGAAAGAACATGTGAGCAAAAGGCCAGCAAAAGGCCAGGAACCGTAAA
AAGGCCGCGTTGCTGGCGTTTTTCCATAGGCTCCGCCCCCCTGACGAGCATCACAAAAATCGACGCTCAA
GTCAGAGGTGGCGAAACCCGACAGGACTATAAAGATACCAGGCGTTTCCCCCTGGAAGCTCCCTCGTGCG
CTCTCCTGTTCCGACCCTGCCGCTTACCGGATACCTGTCCGCCTTTCTCCCTTCGGGAAGCGTGGCGCTT
TCTCATAGCTCACGCTGTAGGTATCTCAGTTCGGTGTAGGTCGTTCGCTCCAAGCTGGGCTGTGTGCACG
AACCCCCCGTTCAGCCCGACCGCTGCGCCTTATCCGGTAACTATCGTCTTGAGTCCAACCCGGTAAGACA
CGACTTATCGCCACTGGCAGCAGCCACTGGTAACAGGATTAGCAGAGCGAGGTATGTAGGCGGTGCTACA
GAGTTCTTGAAGTGGTGGCCTAACTACGGCTACACTAGAAGAACAGTATTTGGTATCTGCGCTCTGCTGA
AGCCAGTTACCTTCGGAAAAAGAGTTGGTAGCTCTTGATCCGGCAAACAAACCACCGCTGGTAGCGGTGG
TTTTTTTGTTTGCAAGCAGCAGATTACGCGCAGAAAAAAAGGATCTCAAGAAGATCCTTTGATCTTTTCT
ACGGGGTCTGACGCTCAGTGGAACGAAAACTCACGTTAAGGGATTTTGGTCATGAGATTATCAAAAAGGA
TCTTCACCTAGATCCTTTTAAATTAAAAATGAAGTTTTAAATCAATCTAAAGTATATATGAGTAAACTTG
GTCTGACAGTTACCAATGCTTAATCAGTGAGGCACCTATCTCAGCGATCTGTCTATTTCGTTCATCCATA
GTTGCCTGACTCCCCGTCGTGTAGATAACTACGATACGGGAGGGCTTACCATCTGGCCCCAGTGCTGCAA
TGATACCGCGAGACCCACGCTCACCGGCTCCAGATTTATCAGCAATAAACCAGCCAGCCGGAAGGGCCGA
GCGCAGAAGTGGTCCTGCAACTTTATCCGCCTCCATCCAGTCTATTAATTGTTGCCGGGAAGCTAGAGTA
AGTAGTTCGCCAGTTAATAGTTTGCGCAACGTTGTTGCCATTGCTACAGGCATCGTGGTGTCACGCTCGT
CGTTTGGTATGGCTTCATTCAGCTCCGGTTCCCAACGATCAAGGCGAGTTACATGATCCCCCATGTTGTG
CAAAAAAGCGGTTAGCTCCTTCGGTCCTCCGATCGTTGTCAGAAGTAAGTTGGCCGCAGTGTTATCACTC
ATGGTTATGGCAGCACTGCATAATTCTCTTACTGTCATGCCATCCGTAAGATGCTTTTCTGTGACTGGTG
AGTACTCAACCAAGTCATTCTGAGAATAGTGTATGCGGCGACCGAGTTGCTCTTGCCCGGCGTCAATACG
GGATAATACCGCGCCACATAGCAGAACTTTAAAAGTGCTCATCATTGGAAAACGTTCTTCGGGGCGAAAA
CTCTCAAGGATCTTACCGCTGTTGAGATCCAGTTCGATGTAACCCACTCGTGCACCCAACTGATCTTCAG
CATCTTTTACTTTCACCAGCGTTTCTGGGTGAGCAAAAACAGGAAGGCAAAATGCCGCAAAAAAGGGAAT
AAGGGCGACACGGAAATGTTGAATACTCATACTCTTCCTTTTTCAATATTATTGAAGCATTTATCAGGGT
TATTGTCTCATGAGCGGATACATATTTGAATGTATTTAGAAAAATAAACAAATAGGGGTTCCGCGCACAT
TTCCCCGAAAAGTGCCACCTGACGTC
Features (pLannotate 1.2.2; 21 found; start..end, strand, type, name):
     28..80      -  misc_feature   bom (fragment): basis of mobility region from pBR322
    235..614     +  enhancer       CMV enhancer: human cytomegalovirus immediate early enhancer
    615..818     +  promoter       CMV promoter: human cytomegalovirus (CMV) immediate early promoter
    814..847     +  LTR            5' LTR (truncated) (fragment): truncated 5' long terminal repeat (LTR) from HIV-1
    863..881     +  promoter       T7 promoter: promoter for bacteriophage T7 RNA polymerase
   1046..3355    +  CDS            Pcsk7: PCSK7_MOUSE - Also known as Pc7. Experimental evidence at transcript level: Swiss-Prot protein existence level 2. Serine endoprotease that processes various proproteins by cleavage at paired basic amino acids, recognizing the RXXX[KR]R consensus motif. Likely functions in the constitutive secretory pathway. From Mus musculus (Mouse).
   3433..3474    +  CDS            V5 tag: epitope tag from simian virus 5
   3530..3754    +  polyA_signal   bGH poly(A) signal: bovine growth hormone polyadenylation signal
   3758..3779    +  promoter       SV40 promoter (fragment): SV40 enhancer and early promoter
   3800..4228    +  rep_origin     f1 ori (sequence partly withheld): f1 bacteriophage origin of replication; arrow indicates direction of (+) strand synthesis
   4242..4571    +  promoter       SV40 promoter: SV40 enhancer and early promoter
   4638..5429    +  CDS            neo: KKA2_KLEPN - Also known as kan, nptII. Experimental evidence at protein level: Swiss-Prot protein existence level 1. Resistance to kanamycin, neomycin, paromomycin, ribostamycin, butirosin and gentamicin B. From Klebsiella pneumoniae.
   5455..5613    +  CDS            ble (fragment): BLE_KLEPN - Experimental evidence at protein level: Swiss-Prot protein existence level 1. Binding protein with a strong affinity to the bleomycin family of antibiotics. Binds to CL990; an antimitotic-antibiotic compound. From Klebsiella pneumoniae.
   5608..5729    +  polyA_signal   SV40 poly(A) signal: SV40 polyadenylation signal
   5802..5818    -  protein_bind   lac operator: The lac repressor binds to the lac operator to inhibit transcription in E. coli. This inhibition can be relieved by adding lactose or isopropyl-β-D-thiogalactopyranoside (IPTG). lac repressor encoded by lacI
   5826..5856    -  promoter       lac promoter: promoter for the E. coli lac operon
   5871..5892    -  protein_bind   CAP binding site: CAP binding activates transcription in the presence of cAMP. E. coli catabolite activator protein
   5905..5997    -  CDS            lacI (fragment): lac repressor; lacI; The lac repressor binds to the lac operator to inhibit transcription in E. coli. This inhibition can be relieved by adding lactose or isopropyl-β-D-thiogalactopyranoside (IPTG).
   6180..6768    -  rep_origin     ori: high-copy-number ColE1/pMB1/pBR322/pUC origin of replication
   6939..7799    -  CDS            AmpR: β-lactamase; bla; confers resistance to ampicillin, carbenicillin, and related antibiotics
   7800..7904    -  promoter       AmpR promoter: bla
