[The description below was written by a language model from this plasmid's Addgene catalogue record and pLannotate feature annotations shown in this document.]
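Description:
pcDNA3.1-mPCSK7 is a mammalian expression plasmid built on the pcDNA3.1 backbone that carries the mouse Pcsk7 coding sequence (proprotein convertase subtilisin/kexin type 7, also called PC7 or SPC7; transcript variant 2), cloned between EcoRV and XhoI sites that both remain intact. It is propagated in E. coli as a high-copy plasmid through a ColE1/pUC-type origin and selected with ampicillin via the β-lactamase gene. An f1 origin is also present and allows single-stranded DNA production. For selecting stably transfected mammalian cells, the backbone has an SV40 early promoter driving the neomycin/kanamycin phosphotransferase gene (G418 resistance), terminated by an SV40 polyadenylation signal.

The catalogue lists T7 as the promoter. The feature table, however, shows the insert downstream of the human CMV immediate-early enhancer and promoter, which drives expression in mammalian cells. The T7 promoter sits between CMV and the open reading frame, where it can serve for in vitro transcription and as a sequencing primer site. Transcripts end at the bovine growth hormone polyadenylation signal. A V5 epitope sequence is annotated a short distance downstream of the Pcsk7 CDS, but the record does not say whether it is fused in frame with the protein, so a V5-tagged product should not be assumed. The sequenced record is 7,935 nt, somewhat longer than the 7,740 bp total given in the catalogue. Several short annotated fragments (HIV-1 LTR, ble, lacI, bom) look like backbone remnants or partial matches rather than functional elements.

PCSK7 is a serine endoprotease that cleaves proproteins at paired basic residues. The plasmid is meant for overexpressing it in mammalian cells, and the associated publication concerns the proteolytic maturation of growth differentiation factor 15 by PCSK family members.
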