Addgene plasmid #122676: pcDNA3.1-mPCSK7
Purpose: Expresses mouse PCSK7 in mammalian cells
Depositing lab: Liming Pei. Depositing organization: Children's Hospital of Philadelphia. Publication: Growth Differentiation Factor 15 Maturation Requires Proteolytic Cleavage by PCSK3, -5, and -6. Li JJ, Liu J, Lupino K, Liu X, Zhang L, Pei L. Mol Cell Biol. 2018 Oct 15;38(21). pii: MCB.00249-18. doi: 10.1128/MCB.00249-18. Print 2018 Nov 1. PubMed 30104250.
Backbone
  Vector backbone: pcDNA3.1
  Backbone size w/o insert (bp): 5428
  Total vector size (bp): 7740
  Vector type: Mammalian Expression
Growth in bacteria
  Bacterial resistance: Ampicillin, 100 μg/mL
  Growth temperature: 37°C
  Growth strain: DH5alpha
  Copy number: High Copy
Gene/Insert
  Gene/Insert name: Mus musculus proprotein convertase subtilisin/kexin type 7 (Pcsk7), transcript variant 2
  Species: M. musculus (mouse)
  Insert size (bp): 2312
  GenBank ID: NM_008794.2
  Entrez Gene: Pcsk7 (a.k.a. AA959856, PC7, SPC7)
  Promoter: T7
  Cloning method: Restriction Enzyme; 5′ cloning site EcoRV (not destroyed); 3′ cloning site XhoI (not destroyed)
  Sequencing primers: 5′ GTA ATA CGA CTC ACT ATA GGG; 3′ TAG AAG GCA CAG TCG AGG
Terms and licenses: Academic/Nonprofit Terms; Industry Terms: Not Available to Industry
How to cite: pcDNA3.1-mPCSK7 was a gift from Liming Pei (Addgene plasmid # 122676 ; http://n2t.net/addgene:122676 ; RRID:Addgene_122676)
